Addgene plasmid #37627: pMDR1-1202
Depositing lab: Kathleen Scotto. Depositing organization: Memorial Sloan-Kettering Cancer Center. Publication: Transcriptional activation of the MDR1 gene by UV irradiation. Role of NF-Y and Sp1. Hu Z, Jin S, Scotto KW. J Biol Chem. 2000 Jan 28;275(4):2979-85. 10.1074/jbc.275.4.2979 PubMed 10644769.
Backbone
  Vector backbone: pGL2 Basic
  Backbone manufacturer: Promega
  Backbone size w/o insert (bp): 5598
  Total vector size (bp): 6918
  Vector type: Mammalian Expression, Luciferase
Growth in bacteria
  Bacterial resistance: Ampicillin, 100 μg/mL
  Growth temperature: 37°C
  Growth strain: JM109
  Copy number: High Copy
Gene/Insert
  Gene/Insert name: MDR1 promoter
  Species: H. sapiens (human)
  Insert size (bp): 1320
  Entrez Gene: ABCB1 (a.k.a. ABC20, CD243, CLCS, GP170, MDR1, P-GP, PGY1, p-170)
  Cloning method: Restriction Enzyme; 5′ cloning site Xma I (not destroyed); 3′ cloning site Nhe I (destroyed during cloning)
  Sequencing primers: 5′ GLprimer1; 3′ GLprimer2
Terms and licenses: Academic/Nonprofit Terms; Industry Terms: Not Available to Industry
Depositor comments: Please note that this plasmid forms dimers (see diagnostic digest linked above).
How to cite: pMDR1-1202 was a gift from Kathleen Scotto (Addgene plasmid # 37627 ; http://n2t.net/addgene:37627 ; RRID:Addgene_37627)
