[The description below was written by a language model from this plasmid's Addgene catalogue record and pLannotate feature annotations shown in this document.]
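Description:
pMDR1-1202 is a firefly luciferase reporter plasmid in which a roughly 1.3 kb fragment of the human MDR1 (ABCB1, P-glycoprotein) promoter has been cloned into the promoterless pGL2 Basic backbone. The insert went in between the Xma I and Nhe I sites of the polylinker, with the Nhe I site lost during cloning. The plasmid is propagated in E. coli from a high-copy ColE1/pUC-type origin and selected with ampicillin through the bla gene and its own promoter. An f1 phage origin is also present, allowing single-stranded DNA production. The depositor notes that the plasmid tends to form dimers.

In the feature table, the MDR1 promoter itself is not annotated. It corresponds to the largely unlabelled stretch between an upstream SV40 poly(A) signal and the Photinus pyralis luciferase coding sequence. The short human protein fragment called on the reverse strand at the start of that region is probably an incidental match within the genomic insert. The upstream poly(A) signal is a standard pGL2 element that reduces read-through transcription from the backbone, so luciferase output reflects the activity of the inserted promoter. Downstream of luciferase lie the SV40 small t intron and the SV40 late poly(A) signal, which provide splicing and 3′ end processing. The small t, large T, NLS, TcR, CmR and lacZα fragments are partial remnants of these SV40 segments and of earlier cloning vectors, not functional genes. The sequenced record is 6,892 nt, slightly shorter than the 6,918 bp listed in the catalogue.

The construct is used in transient transfection of mammalian cells to measure MDR1 promoter activity. The associated publication concerns activation of MDR1 transcription by UV irradiation and the roles of NF-Y and Sp1.
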