Features (pLannotate 1.2.2; 17 found; start..end, strand, type, name):
      1..332     +  CDS            large T antigen (fragment): large T antigen from SV40 (simian virus 40)
    329..412     +  CDS            large T antigen (fragment): large T antigen from SV40 (simian virus 40)
    435..569     +  polyA_signal   SV40 poly(A) signal: SV40 polyadenylation signal
    570..702     +  CDS            TcR (fragment): tetracycline efflux protein; tet; confers resistance to tetracycline
    882..1470    -  rep_origin     ori: high-copy-number ColE1/pMB1/pBR322/pUC origin of replication
   1641..2501    -  CDS            AmpR: β-lactamase; bla; confers resistance to ampicillin, carbenicillin, and related antibiotics
   2502..2606    -  promoter       AmpR promoter: bla
   2633..3061    +  rep_origin     f1 ori (sequence partly withheld): f1 bacteriophage origin of replication; arrow indicates direction of (+) strand synthesis
   3093..3160    -  CDS            lacZα (fragment): LacZα fragment of β-galactosidase; lacZ fragment
   3278..3399    +  polyA_signal   SV40 poly(A) signal: SV40 polyadenylation signal
   3424..3525    -  CDS            YS049_HUMAN (fragment): Experimental evidence at transcript level: Swiss-Prot protein existence level 2. From Homo sapiens (Human).
   4794..6443    +  CDS            LUCI_PHOPY: Experimental evidence at protein level: Swiss-Prot protein existence level 1. Produces green light with a wavelength of 562 nm. From Photinus pyralis (Common eastern firefly) (Lampyris pyralis).
   6491..6521    +  CDS            CmR (fragment): chloramphenicol acetyltransferase confers resistance to chloramphenicol
   6611..6685    +  CDS            small t antigen (fragment): SV40 (simian virus 40) small t antigen
   6687..6752    +  intron         small t intron: SV40 (simian virus 40) small t antigen intron
   6751..6892    +  CDS            large T antigen (fragment): large T antigen from SV40 (simian virus 40)
   6882..10      +  CDS            SV40 NLS (across the origin): nuclear localization signal of SV40 (simian virus 40) large T antigen
>Addgene plasmid #37627 | pMDR1-1202 | addgene full sequence | sequence record 263553 | Addgene NGS Result
GAGAAAGGTAGAAGACCCCAAGGACTTTCCTTCAGAATTGCTAAGTTTTTTGAGTCATGCTGTGTTTAGT
AATAGAACTCTTGCTTGCTTTGCTATTTACACCACAAAGGAAAAAGCTGCACTGCTATACAAGAAAATTA
TGGAAAAATATTCTGTAACCTTTATAAGTAGGCATAACAGTTATAATCATAACATACTGTTTTTTCTTAC
TCCACACAGGCATAGAGTGTCTGCTATTAATAACTATGCTCAAAAATTGTGTACCTTTAGCTTTTTAATT
TGTAAAGGGGTTAATAAGGAATATTTGATGTATAGTGCCTTGACTAGAGATCATAATCAGCCATACCACA
TTTGTAGAGGTTTTACTTGCTTTAAAAAACCTCCCACACCTCCCCCTGAACCTGAAACATAAAATGAATG
CAATTGTTGTTGTTAACTTGTTTATTGCAGCTTATAATGGTTACAAATAAAGCAATAGCATCACAAATTT
CACAAATAAAGCATTTTTTTCACTGCATTCTAGTTGTGGTTTGTCCAAACTCATCAATGTATCTTATCAT
GTCTGGATCCGTCGACCGATGCCCTTGAGAGCCTTCAACCCAGTCAGCTCCTTCCGGTGGGCGCGGGGCA
TGACTATCGTCGCCGCACTTATGACTGTCTTCTTTATCATGCAACTCGTAGGACAGGTGCCGGCAGCGCT
CTTCCGCTTCCTCGCTCACTGACTCGCTGCGCTCGGTCGTTCGGCTGCGGCGAGCGGTATCAGCTCACTC
AAAGGCGGTAATACGGTTATCCACAGAATCAGGGGATAACGCAGGAAAGAACATGTGAGCAAAAGGCCAG
CAAAAGGCCAGGAACCGTAAAAAGGCCGCGTTGCTGGCGTTTTTCCATAGGCTCCGCCCCCCTGACGAGC
ATCACAAAAATCGACGCTCAAGTCAGAGGTGGCGAAACCCGACAGGACTATAAAGATACCAGGCGTTTCC
CCCTGGAAGCTCCCTCGTGCGCTCTCCTGTTCCGACCCTGCCGCTTACCGGATACCTGTCCGCCTTTCTC
CCTTCGGGAAGCGTGGCGCTTTCTCATAGCTCACGCTGTAGGTATCTCAGTTCGGTGTAGGTCGTTCGCT
CCAAGCTGGGCTGTGTGCACGAACCCCCCGTTCAGCCCGACCGCTGCGCCTTATCCGGTAACTATCGTCT
TGAGTCCAACCCGGTAAGACACGACTTATCGCCACTGGCAGCAGCCACTGGTAACAGGATTAGCAGAGCG
AGGTATGTAGGCGGTGCTACAGAGTTCTTGAAGTGGTGGCCTAACTACGGCTACACTAGAAGAACAGTAT
TTGGTATCTGCGCTCTGCTGAAGCCAGTTACCTTCGGAAAAAGAGTTGGTAGCTCTTGATCCGGCAAACA
AACCACCGCTGGTAGCGGTGGTTTTTTTGTTTGCAAGCAGCAGATTACGCGCAGAAAAAAAGGATCTCAA
GAAGATCCTTTGATCTTTTCTACGGGGTCTGACGCTCAGTGGAACGAAAACTCACGTTAAGGGATTTTGG
TCATGAGATTATCAAAAAGGATCTTCACCTAGATCCTTTTAAATTAAAAATGAAGTTTTAAATCAATCTA
AAGTATATATGAGTAAACTTGGTCTGACAGTTACCAATGCTTAATCAGTGAGGCACCTATCTCAGCGATC
TGTCTATTTCGTTCATCCATAGTTGCCTGACTCCCCGTCGTGTAGATAACTACGATACGGGAGGGCTTAC
CATCTGGCCCCAGTGCTGCAATGATACCGCGAGACCCACGCTCACCGGCTCCAGATTTATCAGCAATAAA
CCAGCCAGCCGGAAGGGCCGAGCGCAGAAGTGGTCCTGCAACTTTATCCGCCTCCATCCAGTCTATTAAT
TGTTGCCGGGAAGCTAGAGTAAGTAGTTCGCCAGTTAATAGTTTGCGCAACGTTGTTGCCATTGCTACAG
GCATCGTGGTGTCACGCTCGTCGTTTGGTATGGCTTCATTCAGCTCCGGTTCCCAACGATCAAGGCGAGT
TACATGATCCCCCATGTTGTGCAAAAAAGCGGTTAGCTCCTTCGGTCCTCCGATCGTTGTCAGAAGTAAG
TTGGCCGCAGTGTTATCACTCATGGTTATGGCAGCACTGCATAATTCTCTTACTGTCATGCCATCCGTAA
GATGCTTTTCTGTGACTGGTGAGTACTCAACCAAGTCATTCTGAGAATAGTGTATGCGGCGACCGAGTTG
CTCTTGCCCGGCGTCAATACGGGATAATACCGCGCCACATAGCAGAACTTTAAAAGTGCTCATCATTGGA
AAACGTTCTTCGGGGCGAAAACTCTCAAGGATCTTACCGCTGTTGAGATCCAGTTCGATGTAACCCACTC
GTGCACCCAACTGATCTTCAGCATCTTTTACTTTCACCAGCGTTTCTGGGTGAGCAAAAACAGGAAGGCA
AAATGCCGCAAAAAAGGGAATAAGGGCGACACGGAAATGTTGAATACTCATACTCTTCCTTTTTCAATAT
TATTGAAGCATTTATCAGGGTTATTGTCTCATGAGCGGATACATATTTGAATGTATTTAGAAAAATAAAC
AAATAGGGGTTCCGCGCACATTTCCCCGAAAAGTGCCACCTG
[124 nt withheld, positions 2633-2756]
C
[91 nt withheld, positions 2758-2848]
A
[49 nt withheld, positions 2850-2898]
CCTTTGACGTTGGAGTCCACGTTCTTT
[37 nt withheld, positions 2926-2962]
ACCCTATCTCGGTCTATTCTTTTGATTTATAAGGGATTTTGCCGATTTCGGCCTATTGGTTAAAAAATGA
GCTGATTTAACAAAAATTTAACGCGAATTTTAACAAAATATTAACGCTTACAATTTGCCATTCGCCATTC
AGGCTGCGCAACTGTTGGGAAGGGCGATCGGTGCGGGCCTCTTCGCTATTACGCCAGCCCAAGCTACCAT
GATAAGTAAGTAATATTAAGGTACGTGGAGGTTTTACTTGCTTTAAAAAACCTCCCACACCTCCCCCTGA
ACCTGAAACATAAAATGAATGCAATTGTTGTTGTTAACTTGTTTATTGCAGCTTATAATGGTTACAAATA
AAGCAATAGCATCACAAATTTCACAAATAAAGCATTTTTTTCACTGCATTCTAGTTGTGGTTTGTCCAAA
CTCATCAATGTATCTTATGGTACTGTAACTGAGCTAACATAACCCGGGAGGCGGAGCTTGCAGTGAGCCG
AGATCCTGCCACTGCACTCCAGCCTGGGCGACAAAGCAAGACTCCGTCTCAAAAAAGAAAAAAGAAAGAA
AAACAAAAGAAAACTTCATTGTATTGTAAGGCCAAGAACAAAATATATCAAGATAAGGAAAATTTGTAGT
CAAGAATAGAAAAAAATTATGGCTTTGAAGTATGAGTTATTTAAAGAAAGTGGAAACATCCTCAGACTAT
GCAGTAAAAAACAAAGTGATTTTCTTCTTCTAAACTTATGCAATAAACTGATAGGTAATATGTGAAAGTC
ATAGAATGTAGACTAGAGGATACAACAAACCTATTTCCTCTATGTTCATAAGAAGTAAGAAAAGCTCTGA
TGTGAGTTAGCATTGCTTTACAATTTTGAATTGTGCAGATTGCACGTACTTTTCCTCAGTTTGAAGTAAA
TAGTGGACAGGAAAAAATATTAAATGTTGGCAGTAAATATGGAAGGAAATTACAACTAATGTAATATGCT
AAAACATGCTATGTTTATTTTACTAATTTGAATTAAAATGTAAGAATTTAAAATGCCCTGGAAAAACACG
GGCATTGATCTGACGTCTGAAGTTTTAAAATATTACACACTTTGAAATAGCATTTGTACCTTGAAATACC
TGTCTCTATATATTTTTTAAAACTTCCTTTTTCTTTCATTCCATTTATCATCAAATAAAGGATGAACAGA
TGTAACTCAGAAACTGTCAAGCATGCTGAAGAAAGACCACTGCAGAAAAATTTCTCCTAGCCTTTTCAAA
GGTGTTAGGAAGCAGAAAGGTGATACAGAATTGGAGAGGTCGGAGTTTTTGTATTAACTGTATTAAATGC
GAATCCCGAGAAAATTTCCCTTAACTACGTCCTGTAGTTATATGGATATGAAGACTTATGTGAACTTTGA
AAGACGTGTCTACATAAGTTGAAATGTCCCCAATGATTCAGCTGATGCGCGTTTCTCTACTTGCCCTTTC
TAGAGAGGTGCAACGGAAGCCAGAACATTCCTCCTGGAAATTCAACCTGTTTCGCAGTTTCTCGAGGAAT
CAGCATTCAGTCAATCCGGGCCGGGAGCAGTCATCTGTGGTGAGGCTGATTGGCTGGGCAGGAACAGCGC
CGGGGCGTGGGCTGAGCACAGCCGCTTCGCTCTCTTTGCCACAGGAAGCCTGAGCTCATTCGAGTAGCGG
CTCTTCCAAGCTCAAAGAAGCAGAGGCCGCTGTTCGTTTCCTTTAGGTCTTTCCACTAAAGTCGGAGTAT
CTTCTTCCAAAATTTCACGTCTTGGTGGCCGTTCCAAGCTCGAGATCTAAGTAAGCTTGGCATTCCGGTA
CTGTTGGTAAAATGGAAGACGCCAAAAACATAAAGAAAGGCCCGGCGCCATTCTATCCTCTAGAGGATGG
AACCGCTGGAGAGCAACTGCATAAGGCTATGAAGAGATACGCCCTGGTTCCTGGAACAATTGCTTTTACA
GATGCACATATCGAGGTGAACATCACGTACGCGGAATACTTCGAAATGTCCGTTCGGTTGGCAGAAGCTA
TGAAACGATATGGGCTGAATACAAATCACAGAATCGTCGTATGCAGTGAAAACTCTCTTCAATTCTTTAT
GCCGGTGTTGGGCGCGTTATTTATCGGAGTTGCAGTTGCGCCCGCGAACGACATTTATAATGAACGTGAA
TTGCTCAACAGTATGAACATTTCGCAGCCTACCGTAGTGTTTGTTTCCAAAAAGGGGTTGCAAAAAATTT
TGAACGTGCAAAAAAAATTACCAATAATCCAGAAAATTATTATCATGGATTCTAAAACGGATTACCAGGG
ATTTCAGTCGATGTACACGTTCGTCACATCTCATCTACCTCCCGGTTTTAATGAATACGATTTTGTACCA
GAGTCCTTTGATCGTGACAAAACAATTGCACTGATAATGAATTCCTCTGGATCTACTGGGTTACCTAAGG
GTGTGGCCCTTCCGCATAGAACTGCCTGCGTCAGATTCTCGCATGCCAGAGATCCTATTTTTGGCAATCA
AATCATTCCGGATACTGCGATTTTAAGTGTTGTTCCATTCCATCACGGTTTTGGAATGTTTACTACACTC
GGATATTTGATATGTGGATTTCGAGTCGTCTTAATGTATAGATTTGAAGAAGAGCTGTTTTTACGATCCC
TTCAGGATTACAAAATTCAAAGTGCGTTGCTAGTACCAACCCTATTTTCATTCTTCGCCAAAAGCACTCT
GATTGACAAATACGATTTATCTAATTTACACGAAATTGCTTCTGGGGGCGCACCTCTTTCGAAAGAAGTC
GGGGAAGCGGTTGCAAAACGCTTCCATCTTCCAGGGATACGACAAGGATATGGGCTCACTGAGACTACAT
CAGCTATTCTGATTACACCCGAGGGGGATGATAAACCGGGCGCGGTCGGTAAAGTTGTTCCATTTTTTGA
AGCGAAGGTTGTGGATCTGGATACCGGGAAAACGCTGGGCGTTAATCAGAGAGGCGAATTATGTGTCAGA
GGACCTATGATTATGTCCGGTTATGTAAACAATCCGGAAGCGACCAACGCCTTGATTGACAAGGATGGAT
GGCTACATTCTGGAGACATAGCTTACTGGGACGAAGACGAACACTTCTTCATAGTTGACCGCTTGAAGTC
TTTAATTAAATACAAAGGATATCAGGTGGCCCCCGCTGAATTGGAATCGATATTGTTACAACACCCCAAC
ATCTTCGACGCGGGCGTGGCAGGTCTTCCCGACGATGACGCCGGTGAACTTCCCGCCGCCGTTGTTGTTT
TGGAGCACGGAAAGACGATGACGGAAAAAGAGATCGTGGATTACGTCGCCAGTCAAGTAACAACCGCGAA
AAAGTTGCGCGGAGGAGTTGTGTTTGTGGACGAAGTACCGAAAGGTCTTACCGGAAAACTCGACGCAAGA
AAAATCAGAGAGATCCTCATAAAGGCCAAGAAGGGCGGAAAGTCCAAATTGTAAAATGTAACTGTATTCA
GCGATGACGAAATTCTTAGCTATTGTAATACTGCGATGAGTGGCAGGGCGGGGCGTAATTTTTTTAAGGC
AGTTATTGGTGCCCTTAAACGCCTGGTTGCTACGCCTGAATAAGTGATAATAAGCGGATGAATGGCAGAA
ATTCGCCGGATCTTTGTGAAGGAACCTTACTTCTGTGGTGTGACATAATTGGACAAACTACCTACAGAGA
TTTAAAGCTCTAAGGTAAATATAAAATTTTTAAGTGTATAATGTGTTAAACTACTGATTCTAATTGTTTG
TGTATTTTAGATTCCAACCTATGGAACTGATGAATGGGAGCAGTGGTGGAATGCCTTTAATGAGGAAAAC
CTGTTTTGCTCAGAAGAAATGCCATCTAGTGATGATGAGGCTACTGCTGACTCTCAACATTCTACTCCTC
CAAAAAAGAA
