>Addgene plasmid #37627 | pMDR1-1202 | addgene partial sequence | sequence record 52468 | LucNrev 5'-CCTTATGCAGTTGCTCTCC-3'
CCGGGCCTTTCTTTATGTTTTTGGCGTCTTCCATTTTACCAACAGTACCGGAATGCCAAGCTTACTTAGA
TCTCGAGCTTGGAACGGCCACCAAGACGTGAAATTTTGGAAGAAGATACTCCGACTTTAGTGGAAAGACC
TAAAGGAAACGAACAGCGGCCTCTGCTTCTTTGAGCTTGGAAGAGCCGCTACTCGAATGAGCTCAGGCTT
CCTGTGGCAAAGAGAGCGAAGCGGCTGTGCTCAGCCCACGCCCCGGCGCTGTTCCTGCCCAGCCAATCAG
CCTCACCACAGATGACTGCTCCCGGCCCGGATTGACTGAATGCTGATTCCTCGAGAAACTGCGAAACAGG
TTGAATTTCCAGGAGGAATGTTCTGGCTTCCGTTGCACCTCTCTAGAAAGGGCAAGTAGAGAAACGCGCA
TCAGCTGAATCATTGGGGACATTTCAACTTATGTAGACACGTCTTTCAAAGTTCACATAAGTCTTCATAT
CCATATAACTACAGGACGTAGTTAAGGGAAATTTTCTCGGGATTCGCATTTAATACAGTTAATACAAAAA
CTCCGACCTCTCCAATTCTGTATCACCTTTCTGCTTCCTAACACCTTTGAAAAGGCTAGGAGAAATTTTT
CTGCAGTGGTCTTTCTTCAGCATGCTTGACAGTTTCTGAGTTACATCTGTTCATCCTTTATTTGATGATA
AATGGAATGAAAGAAAAAGGAAGTTTTAAAAAATATATAGAGACAGGTATTTCAAGGTACAAATGCTATT
TCAAAGTGTGTAATATTTTAAAACTTCAGACGTCAGATCAATGCCCGTGTTTTTCCAGGGCATTTTAAAT
TCTTACATTTTAATTCAAATTAGTAAAATAAACATAGCATGTTTTAGCATATTACATTAGTTGTAATTTC
CTTCCATATTTACTGCCAACATTTAATATTTTTTCCTGTCCACTATTTAC
